>Addgene plasmid #158196 | p663-UBC-miniTurbo-V5-VRK2_IDG-K | addgene full sequence | sequence record 314666 | Addgene NGS Result
TCAGACCCACCTCCCAACCCCGAGGGGACCCGACAGGCCCGAAGGAATAGAAGAAGAAGGTGGAGAGAGA
GACAGAGACAGATCCATTCGATTAGTGAACGGATCTCGACGGTATCGGTTAACTTTTAAAAGAAAAGGGG
GGATTGGGGGGTACAGTGCAGGGGAAAGAATAGTAGACATAATAGCAACAGACATACAAACTAAAGAATT
ACAAAAACAAATTACAAAATTCAAAATTTTATCGTCCAGTGTGGTGGAATTCTGCAGATATCACAACTTT
GTATAGAAAAGTTGGCCTCCGCGCCGGGTTTTGGCGCCTCCCGCGGGCGCCCCCCTCCTCACGGCGAGCG
CTGCCACGTCAGACGAAGGGCGCAGCGAGCGTCCTGATCCTTCCGCCCGGACGCTCAGGACAGCGGCCCG
CTGCTCATAAGACTCGGCCTTAGAACCCCAGTATCAGCAGAAGGACATTTTAGGACGGGACTTGGGTGAC
TCTAGGGCACTGGTTTTCTTTCCAGAGAGCGGAACAGGCGAGGAAAAGTAGTCCCTTCTCGGCGATTCTG
CGGAGGGATCTCCGTGGGGCGGTGAACGCCGATGATTATATAAGGACGCGCCGGGTGTGGCACAGCTAGT
TCCGTCGCAGCCGGGATTTGGGTCGCGGTTCTTGTTTGTGGATCGCTGTGATCGTCACTTGGTGAGTAGC
GGGCTGCTGGGCTGGCCGGGGCTTTCGTGGCCGCCGGGCCGCTCGGTGGGACGGAAGCGTGTGGAGAGAC
CGCCAAGGGCTGTAGTCTGGGTCCGCGAGCAAGGTTGCCCTGAACTGGGGGTTGGGGGGAGCGCAGCAAA
ATGGCGGCTGTTCCCGAGTCTTGAATGGAAGACGCTTGTGAGGCGGGCTGTGAGGTCGTTGAAACAAGGT
GGGGGGCATGGTGGGCGGCAAGAACCCAAGGTCTTGAGGCCTTCGCTAATGCGGGAAAGCTCTTATTCGG
GTGAGATGGGCTGGGGCACCATCTGGGGACCCTGACGTGAAGTTTGTCACTGACTGGAGAACTCGGTTTG
TCGTCTGTTGCGGGGGCGGCAGTTATGGCGGTGCCGTTGGGCAGTGCACCCGTACCTTTGGGAGCGCGCG
CCCTCGTCGTGTCGTGACGTCACCCGTTCTGTTGGCTTATAATGCAGGGTGGGGCCACCTGCCGGTAGGT
GTGCGGTAGGCTTTTCTCCGTCGCAGGACGCAGGGTTCGGGCCTAGGGTAGGCTCTCCTGAATCGACAGG
CGCCGGACCTCTGGTGAGGGGAGGGATAAGTGAGGCGTCAGTTTCTTTGGTCGGTTTTATGTACCTATCT
TCTTAAGTAGCTGAAGCTCCGGTTTTGAACTATGCGCTCGGGGTTGGCGAGTGTGTTTTGTGAAGTTTTT
TAGGCACCTTTTGAAATGTAATCATTTGGGTCAATATGTAATTTTCAGTGTTAGACTAGTAAATTGTCCG
CTAAATTCTGGCCGTTTTTGGCTTTTTTGTTAGACGGCCAACTTTTGTATACAAAGTGGGCCACCATGGG
AATCCCGCTGCTGAACGCTAAACAGATTCTGGGACAGCTGGACGGCGGGAGCGTGGCAGTCCTGCCTGTG
GTCGACTCCACCAATCAGTACCTGCTGGATCGAATCGGCGAGCTGAAGAGTGGGGATGCTTGCATTGCAG
AATATCAGCAGGCAGGGAGAGGAAGCAGAGGGAGGAAATGGTTCTCTCCTTTTGGAGCTAACCTGTACCT
GAGTATGTTTTGGCGCCTGAAGCGGGGACCAGCAGCAATCGGCCTGGGCCCGGTCATCGGAATTGTCATG
GCAGAAGCGCTGCGAAAGCTGGGAGCAGACAAGGTGCGAGTCAAATGGCCCAATGACCTGTATCTGCAGG
ATAGAAAGCTGGCAGGCATCCTGGTGGAGCTGGCCGGAATAACAGGCGATGCTGCACAGATCGTCATTGG
CGCCGGGATTAACGTGGCTATGAGGCGCGTGGAGGAAAGCGTGGTCAATCAGGGCTGGATCACACTGCAG
GAAGCAGGGATTAACCTGGACAGGAATACTCTGGCCGCTATGCTGATCCGAGAGCTGCGGGCAGCCCTGG
AACTGTTCGAGCAGGAAGGCCTGGCTCCATATCTGTCACGGTGGGAGAAGCTGGATAACTTCATCAATAG
ACCCGTGAAGCTGATCATTGGGGACAAAGAGATTTTCGGGATTAGCCGGGGGATTGATAAACAGGGAGCC
CTGCTGCTGGAACAGGACGGAGTTATCAAACCCTGGATGGGCGGAGAAATCAGTCTGCGGTCTGCCGAAA
AGGCTAGCGGCAAGCCCATCCCCAACCCCCTGCTGGGCCTGGACAGCACCACAACTTTGTACAAAAAAGC
AGGCTCCACCATGCCACCAAAAAGAAATGAAAAATACAAACTTCCTATTCCATTTCCAGAAGGCAAGGTT
CTGGATGATATGGAAGGCAATCAGTGGGTACTGGGCAAGAAGATTGGCTCTGGAGGATTTGGATTGATAT
ATTTAGCTTTCCCCACAAATAAACCAGAGAAAGATGCAAGACATGTAGTAAAAGTGGAATATCAAGAAAA
TGGCCCGTTATTTTCAGAACTTAAATTTTATCAGAGAGTTGCAAAAAAAGACTGTATCAAAAAGTGGATA
GAACGCAAACAACTTGATTATTTAGGAATTCCTCTGTTTTATGGATCTGGTCTGACTGAATTCAAGGGAA
GAAGTTACAGATTTATGGTAATGGAAAGACTAGGAATAGATTTACAGAAGATCTCAGGCCAGAATGGTAC
CTTTAAAAAGTCAACTGTCCTGCAATTAGGTATCCGAATGTTGGATGTACTGGAATATATACATGAAAAT
GAATATGTTCATGGTGATGTAAAAGCAGCAAATCTACTTTTGGGTTACAAAAATCCAGACCAGGTTTATC
TTGCAGATTATGGACTTTCCTACAGATATTGTCCCAATGGGAACCACAAACAGTATCAGGAAAATCCTAG
AAAAGGCCATAATGGGACAATAGAGTTTACCAGCTTGGATGCCCACAAGGGAGTAGCCTTGTCCAGACGA
AGTGACGTTGAGATCCTCGGCTACTGCATGCTGCGGTGGTTGTGTGGGAAACTTCCCTGGGAACAGAACC
TGAAGGACCCTGTGGCTGTGCAGACTGCTAAAACAAATCTGTTGGACGAGCTCCCCCAGTCAGTGCTTAA
ATGGGCTCCTTCTGGAAGCAGTTGCTGTGAAATAGCCCAATTTTTGGTATGTGCTCATAGTTTAGCATAT
GATGAAAAGCCAAACTATCAAGCCCTCAAGAAAATTTTGAACCCTCATGGAATACCTTTAGGACCACTGG
ACTTTTCCACAAAAGGACAGAGTATAAATGTCCATACTCCAAACAGTCAAAAAGTTGATTCACAAAAGGC
TGCAACAAAGCAAGTCAACAAGGCACACAATAGGTTAATCGAAAAAAAAGTCCACAGTGAGAGAAGCGCT
GAGTCCTGTGCAACATGGAAAGTGCAGAAAGAGGAGAAACTGATTGGATTGATGAACAATGAAGCAGCTC
AGGAAAGCACAAGGAGAAGACAGAAATATCAAGAGTCTCAAGAACCTTTGAATGAAGTAAACAGTTTCCC
ACAAAAAATCAGCTATACACAATTCCCAAACTCATTTTATGAGCCTCATCAAGATTTTACCAGTCCAGAT
ATATTCAAGAAGTCAAGATCTCCATCTTGGTATAAATACACTTCCACAGTCAGCACGGGGATCACAGACT
TAGAAAGTTCAACTGGACTTTGGCCTACAATTTCCCAGTTTACTCTTAGTGAAGAGACAAACGCAGATGT
TTATTATTATCGCATCATCATACCTGTCCTTTTGATGTTAGTATTTCTTGCTTTATTTTTTCTCTAGGAC
CCAGCTTTCTTGTACAAAGTTGTGATATCCAGCACAGTGGCGGCCGCTCGACAATCAACCTCTGGATTAC
AAAATTTGTGAAAGATTGACTGGTATTCTTAACTATGTTGCTCCTTTTACGCTATGTGGATACGCTGCTT
TAATGCCTTTGTATCATGCTATTGCTTCCCGTATGGCTTTCATTTTCTCCTCCTTGTATAAATCCTGGTT
GCTGTCTCTTTATGAGGAGTTGTGGCCCGTTGTCAGGCAACGTGGCGTGGTGTGCACTGTGTTTGCTGAC
GCAACCCCCACTGGTTGGGGCATTGCCACCACCTGTCAGCTCCTTTCCGGGACTTTCGCTTTCCCCCTCC
CTATTGCCACGGCGGAACTCATCGCCGCCTGCCTTGCCCGCTGCTGGACAGGGGCTCGGCTGTTGGGCAC
TGACAATTCCGTGGTGTTGTCGGGGAAGCTGACGTCCTTTCCATGGCTGCTCGCCTGTGTTGCCACCTGG
ATTCTGCGCGGGACGTCCTTCTGCTACGTCCCTTCGGCCCTCAATCCAGCGGACCTTCCTTCCCGCGGCC
TGCTGCCGGCTCTGCGGCCTCTTCCGCGTCTTCGCCTTCGCCCTCAGACGAGTCGGATCTCCCTTTGGGC
CGCCTCCCCGCCTGGAATTCTACCGGGTAGGGGAGGCGCTTTTCCCAAGGCAGTCTGGAGCATGCGCTTT
AGCAGCCCCGCTGGGCACTTGGCGCTACACAAGTGGCCTCTGGCCTCGCACACATTCCACATCCACCGGT
AGGCGCCAACCGGCTCCGTTCTTTGGTGGCCCCTTCGCGCCACCTTCTACTCCTCCCCTAGTCAGGAAGT
TCCCCCCCGCCCCGCAGCTCGCGTCGTGCAGGACGTGACAAATGGAAGTAGCACGTCTCACTAGTCTCGT
GCAGATGGACAGCACCGCTGAGCAATGGAAGCGGGTAGGCCTTTGGGGCAGCGGCCAATAGCAGCTTTGC
TCCTTCGCTTTCTGGGCTCAGAGGCTGGGAAGGGGTGGGTCCGGGGGCGGGCTCAGGGGCGGGGCGGGCG
CCCGAAGGTCCTCCGGAGGCCCGGCATTCTGCACGCTTCAAAAGCGCACGTCTGCCGCGCTGTTCTCCTC
TTCCTCATCTCCGGGCCTTTCGACCTGCAGCCCAAGCTTACCATGACCGAGTACAAGCCCACGGTGCGCC
TCGCCACCCGCGACGACGTCCCCAGGGCCGTACGCACCCTCGCCGCCGCGTTCGCCGACTACCCCGCCAC
GCGCCACACCGTCGATCCGGACCGCCACATCGAGCGGGTCACCGAGCTGCAAGAACTCTTCCTCACGCGC
GTCGGGCTCGACATCGGCAAGGTGTGGGTCGCGGACGACGGCGCCGCGGTGGCGGTCTGGACCACGCCGG
AGAGCGTCGAAGCGGGGGCGGTGTTCGCCGAGATCGGCCCGCGCATGGCCGAGTTGAGCGGTTCCCGGCT
GGCCGCGCAGCAACAGATGGAAGGCCTCCTGGCGCCGCACCGGCCCAAGGAGCCCGCGTGGTTCCTGGCC
ACCGTCGGCGTCTCGCCCGACCACCAGGGCAAGGGTCTGGGCAGCGCCGTCGTGCTCCCCGGAGTGGAGG
CGGCCGAGCGCGCCGGGGTGCCCGCCTTCCTGGAGACCTCCGCGCCCCGCAACCTCCCCTTCTACGAGCG
GCTCGGCTTCACCGTCACCGCCGACGTCGAGGTGCCCGAAGGACCGCGCACCTGGTGCATGACCCGCAAG
CCCGGTGCCTGACGCCCGCCCCACGACCCGCAGCGCCCGACCGAAAGGAGCGCACGACCCCATGCATCTC
GAGGGCCCGGTACCTTTAAGACCAATGACTTACAAGGCAGCTGTAGATCTTAGCCACTTTTTAAAAGAAA
AGGGGGGACTGGAAGGGCTAGCTCACTCCCAACGAAGACAAGATCTGCTTTTTGCTTGTACTGGGTCTCT
CTGGTTAGACCAGATCTGAGCCTGGGAGCTCTCTGGCTAACTAGGGAACCCACTGCTTAAGCCTCAATAA
AGCTTGCCTTGAGTGCTTCAAGTAGTGTGTGCCCGTCTGTTGTGTGACTCTGGTAACTAGAGATCCCTCA
GACCCTTTTAGTCAGTGTGGAAAATCTCTAGCAGTAGTAGTTCATGTCATCTTATTATTCAGTATTTATA
ACTTGCAAAGAAATGAATATCAGAGAGTGAGAGGAACTTGTTTATTGCAGCTTATAATGGTTACAAATAA
AGCAATAGCATCACAAATTTCACAAATAAAGCATTTTTTTCACTGCATTCTAGTTGTGGTTTGTCCAAAC
TCATCAATGTATCTTATCATGTCTGGCTCTAGCTATCCCGCCCCTAACTCCGCCCATCCCGCCCCTAACT
CCGCCCAGTTCCGCCCATTCTCCGCCCCATGGCTGACTAATTTTTTTTATTTATGCAGAGGCCGAGGCCG
CCTCGGCCTCTGAGCTATTCCAGAAGTAGTGAGGAGGCTTTTTTGGAGGCCTAGGGACGTACCCAATTCG
CCCTATAGTGAGTCGTATTACGCGCGCTCACTGGCCGTCGTTTTACAACGTCGTGACTGGGAAAACCCTG
GCGTTACCCAACTTAATCGCCTTGCAGCACATCCCCCTTTCGCCAGCTGGCGTAATAGCGAAGAGGCCCG
CACCGATCGCCCTTCCCAACAGTTGCGCAGCCTGAATGGCGAATGGG
[124 nt withheld, positions 6628-6751]
C
[91 nt withheld, positions 6753-6843]
A
[49 nt withheld, positions 6845-6893]
CCTTTGACGTTGGAGTCCACGTTCTTT
[37 nt withheld, positions 6921-6957]
ACCCTATCTCGGTCTATTCTTTTGATTTATAAGGGATTTTGCCGATTTCGGCCTATTGGTTAAAAAATGA
GCTGATTTAACAAAAATTTAACGCGAATTTTAACAAAATATTAACGCTTACAATTTAGGTGGCACTTTTC
GGGGAAATGTGCGCGGAACCCCTATTTGTTTATTTTTCTAAATACATTCAAATATGTATCCGCTCATGAG
ACAATAACCCTGATAAATGCTTCAATAATATTGAAAAAGGAAGAGTATGAGTATTCAACATTTCCGTGTC
GCCCTTATTCCCTTTTTTGCGGCATTTTGCCTTCCTGTTTTTGCTCACCCAGAAACGCTGGTGAAAGTAA
AAGATGCTGAAGATCAGTTGGGTGCACGAGTGGGTTACATCGAACTGGATCTCAACAGCGGTAAGATCCT
TGAGAGTTTTCGCCCCGAAGAACGTTTTCCAATGATGAGCACTTTTAAAGTTCTGCTATGTGGCGCGGTA
TTATCCCGTATTGACGCCGGGCAAGAGCAACTCGGTCGCCGCATACACTATTCTCAGAATGACTTGGTTG
AGTACTCACCAGTCACAGAAAAGCATCTTACGGATGGCATGACAGTAAGAGAATTATGCAGTGCTGCCAT
AACCATGAGTGATAACACTGCGGCCAACTTACTTCTGACAACGATCGGAGGACCGAAGGAGCTAACCGCT
TTTTTGCACAACATGGGGGATCATGTAACTCGCCTTGATCGTTGGGAACCGGAGCTGAATGAAGCCATAC
CAAACGACGAGCGTGACACCACGATGCCTGTAGCAATGGCAACAACGTTGCGCAAACTATTAACTGGCGA
ACTACTTACTCTAGCTTCCCGGCAACAATTAATAGACTGGATGGAGGCGGATAAAGTTGCAGGACCACTT
CTGCGCTCGGCCCTTCCGGCTGGCTGGTTTATTGCTGATAAATCTGGAGCCGGTGAGCGTGGGTCTCGCG
GTATCATTGCAGCACTGGGGCCAGATGGTAAGCCCTCCCGTATCGTAGTTATCTACACGACGGGGAGTCA
GGCAACTATGGATGAACGAAATAGACAGATCGCTGAGATAGGTGCCTCACTGATTAAGCATTGGTAACTG
TCAGACCAAGTTTACTCATATATACTTTAGATTGATTTAAAACTTCATTTTTAATTTAAAAGGATCTAGG
TGAAGATCCTTTTTGATAATCTCATGACCAAAATCCCTTAACGTGAGTTTTCGTTCCACTGAGCGTCAGA
CCCCGTAGAAAAGATCAAAGGATCTTCTTGAGATCCTTTTTTTCTGCGCGTAATCTGCTGCTTGCAAACA
AAAAAACCACCGCTACCAGCGGTGGTTTGTTTGCCGGATCAAGAGCTACCAACTCTTTTTCCGAAGGTAA
CTGGCTTCAGCAGAGCGCAGATACCAAATACTGTTCTTCTAGTGTAGCCGTAGTTAGGCCACCACTTCAA
GAACTCTGTAGCACCGCCTACATACCTCGCTCTGCTAATCCTGTTACCAGTGGCTGCTGCCAGTGGCGAT
AAGTCGTGTCTTACCGGGTTGGACTCAAGACGATAGTTACCGGATAAGGCGCAGCGGTCGGGCTGAACGG
GGGGTTCGTGCACACAGCCCAGCTTGGAGCGAACGACCTACACCGAACTGAGATACCTACAGCGTGAGCT
ATGAGAAAGCGCCACGCTTCCCGAAGGGAGAAAGGCGGACAGGTATCCGGTAAGCGGCAGGGTCGGAACA
GGAGAGCGCACGAGGGAGCTTCCAGGGGGAAACGCCTGGTATCTTTATAGTCCTGTCGGGTTTCGCCACC
TCTGACTTGAGCGTCGATTTTTGTGATGCTCGTCAGGGGGGCGGAGCCTATGGAAAAACGCCAGCAACGC
GGCCTTTTTACGGTTCCTGGCCTTTTGCTGGCCTTTTGCTCACATGTTCTTTCCTGCGTTATCCCCTGAT
TCTGTGGATAACCGTATTACCGCCTTTGAGTGAGCTGATACCGCTCGCCGCAGCCGAACGACCGAGCGCA
GCGAGTCAGTGAGCGAGGAAGCGGAAGAGCGCCCAATACGCAAACCGCCTCTCCCCGCGCGTTGGCCGAT
TCATTAATGCAGCTGGCACGACAGGTTTCCCGACTGGAAAGCGGGCAGTGAGCGCAACGCAATTAATGTG
AGTTAGCTCACTCATTAGGCACCCCAGGCTTTACACTTTATGCTTCCGGCTCGTATGTTGTGTGGAATTG
TGAGCGGATAACAATTTCACACAGGAAACAGCTATGACCATGATTACGCCAAGCGCGCAATTAACCCTCA
CTAAAGGGAACAAAAGCTGGAGCTGCAAGCTTAATGTAGTCTTATGCAATACTCTTGTAGTCTTGCAACA
TGGTAACGATGAGTTAGCAACATGCCTTACAAGGAGAGAAAAAGCACCGTGCATGCCGATTGGTGGAAGT
AAGGTGGTACGATCGTGCCTTATTAGGAAGGCAACAGACGGGTCTGACATGGATTGGACGAACCACTGAA
TTGCCGCATTGCAGAGATATTGTATTTAAGTGCCTAGCTCGATACATAAACGGGTCTCTCTGGTTAGACC
AGATCTGAGCCTGGGAGCTCTCTGGCTAACTAGGGAACCCACTGCTTAAGCCTCAATAAAGCTTGCCTTG
AGTGCTTCAAGTAGTGTGTGCCCGTCTGTTGTGTGACTCTGGTAACTAGAGATCCCTCAGACCCTTTTAG
TCAGTGTGGAAAATCTCTAGCAGTGGCGCCCGAACAGGGACTTGAAAGCGAAAGGGAAACCAGAGGAGCT
CTCTCGACGCAGGACTCGGCTTGCTGAAGCGCGCACGGCAAGAGGCGAGGGGCGGCGACTGGTGAGTACG
CCAAAAATTTTGACTAGCGGAGGCTAGAAGGAGAGAGATGGGTGCGAGAGCGTCAGTATTAAGCGGGGGA
GAATTAGATCGCGATGGGAAAAAATTCGGTTAAGGCCAGGGGGAAAGAAAAAATATAAATTAAAACATAT
AGTATGGGCAAGCAGGGAGCTAGAACGATTCGCAGTTAATCCTGGCCTGTTAGAAACATCAGAAGGCTGT
AGACAAATACTGGGACAGCTACAACCATCCCTTCAGACAGGATCAGAAGAACTTAGATCATTATATAATA
CAGTAGCAACCCTCTATTGTGTGCATCAAAGGATAGAGATAAAAGACACCAAGGAAGCTTTAGACAAGAT
AGAGGAAGAGCAAAACAAAAGTAAGACCACCGCACAGCAAGCGGCCGCTGATCTTCAGACCTGGAGGAGG
AGATATGAGGGACAATTGGAGAAGTGAATTATATAAATATAAAGTAGTAAAAATTGAACCATTAGGAGTA
GCACCCACCAAGGCAAAGAGAAGAGTGGTGCAGAGAGAAAAAAGAGCAGTGGGAATAGGAGCTTTGTTCC
TTGGGTTCTTGGGAGCAGCAGGAAGCACTATGGGCGCAGCGTCAATGACGCTGACGGTACAGGCCAGACA
ATTATTGTCTGGTATAGTGCAGCAGCAGAACAATTTGCTGAGGGCTATTGAGGCGCAACAGCATCTGTTG
CAACTCACAGTCTGGGGCATCAAGCAGCTCCAGGCAAGAATCCTGGCTGTGGAAAGATACCTAAAGGATC
AACAGCTCCTGGGGATTTGGGGTTGCTCTGGAAAACTCATTTGCACCACTGCTGTGCCTTGGAATGCTAG
TTGGAGTAATAAATCTCTGGAACAGATTTGGAATCACACGACCTGGATGGAGTGGGACAGAGAAATTAAC
AATTACACAAGCTTAATACACTCCTTAATTGAAGAATCGCAAAACCAGCAAGAAAAGAATGAACAAGAAT
TATTGGAATTAGATAAATGGGCAAGTTTGTGGAATTGGTTTAACATAACAAATTGGCTGTGGTATATAAA
ATTATTCATAATGATAGTAGGAGGCTTGGTAGGTTTAAGAATAGTTTTTGCTGTACTTTCTATAGTGAAT
AGAGTTAGGCAGGGATATTCACCATTATCGTT
Features (pLannotate 1.2.2; 32 found; start..end, strand, type, name):
      5..105     +  CDS            Rev (fragment): human immunodeficiency virus 1 (HIV-1) Rev protein; rev; enhances nuclear export of unspliced and incompletely spliced viral mRNAs
    124..240     +  misc_feature   cPPT/CTS: central polypurine tract and central termination sequence of HIV-1
    274..294     +  protein_bind   attB4: mutant version of attB; core recombination site for the Gateway® BP reaction BP Clonase™
    294..1505    +  promoter       UbC promoter: human ubiquitin C promoter
   1509..1527    -  protein_bind   attB5 (fragment): mutant version of attB; core recombination site for the Gateway® BP reaction BP Clonase™
   1542..2312    +  CDS            miniTurbo: N-terminally truncated mutant of the E. coli biotin ligase BioID engineered for improved catalytic efficiency (Branon et al., 2018)
   2361..2385    +  protein_bind   attB1: mutant version of attB; recombination site for the Gateway® BP reaction BP Clonase™
   2391..3914    +  CDS            VRK2: VRK2_HUMAN - Experimental evidence at protein level: Swiss-Prot protein existence level 1. Isoform 2 phosphorylates 'Thr-18' of p53/TP53, as well as histone H3. Reduces p53/TP53 ubiquitination by MDM2, promotes p53/TP53 acetylation by EP300 and thereby increases p53/TP53 stability and activity. From Homo sapiens (Human).
   3919..3940    -  protein_bind   attB2 (fragment): mutant version of attB; recombination site for the Gateway® BP reaction BP Clonase™
   3973..4561    +  misc_feature   WPRE: woodchuck hepatitis virus posttranscriptional regulatory element
   4575..5062    +  promoter       PGK promoter: mouse phosphoglycerate kinase 1 promoter
   5083..5682    +  CDS            PuroR: puromycin N-acetyltransferase; pac from Streptomyces alboniger; confers resistance to puromycin
   5750..5887    +  CDS            nef (fragment): NEF_HV1LA - Experimental evidence at protein level: Swiss-Prot protein existence level 1. Extracellular Nef protein targets CD4(+) T-lymphocytes for apoptosis by interacting with CXCR4 surface receptors. From Human immunodeficiency virus type 1 group M subtype B (isolate Lai) (HIV-1).
   5873..6053    +  LTR            5' LTR (truncated): truncated 5' long terminal repeat (LTR) from HIV-1
   6125..6246    +  polyA_signal   SV40 poly(A) signal: SV40 polyadenylation signal
   6286..6421    +  rep_origin     SV40 ori: SV40 origin of replication
   6442..6460    -  promoter       T7 promoter: promoter for bacteriophage T7 RNA polymerase
   6468..6623    +  CDS            lacZα (fragment): LacZα fragment of β-galactosidase; lacZ fragment
   6628..7056    +  rep_origin     f1 ori (sequence partly withheld): f1 bacteriophage origin of replication; arrow indicates direction of (+) strand synthesis
   7109..7213    +  promoter       AmpR promoter: bla
   7214..8074    +  CDS            AmpR: β-lactamase; bla; confers resistance to ampicillin, carbenicillin, and related antibiotics
   8245..8833    +  rep_origin     ori: high-copy-number ColE1/pMB1/pBR322/pUC origin of replication
   9016..9108    +  CDS            lacI (fragment): lac repressor; lacI; The lac repressor binds to the lac operator to inhibit transcription in E. coli. This inhibition can be relieved by adding lactose or isopropyl-β-D-thiogalactopyranoside (IPTG).
   9121..9142    +  protein_bind   CAP binding site: CAP binding activates transcription in the presence of cAMP. E. coli catabolite activator protein
   9157..9187    +  promoter       lac promoter: promoter for the E. coli lac operon
   9191..9213    +  protein_bind   lac operator (fragment): The lac repressor binds to the lac operator to inhibit transcription in E. coli. This inhibition can be relieved by adding lactose or isopropyl-β-D-thiogalactopyranoside (IPTG). lac repressor encoded by lacI
   9256..9274    +  promoter       T3 promoter: promoter for bacteriophage T3 RNA polymerase
   9302..9528    +  promoter       RSV promoter: Rous sarcoma virus enhancer/promoter
   9529..9709    +  LTR            5' LTR (truncated): truncated 5' long terminal repeat (LTR) from HIV-1
   9756..9881    +  misc_feature   HIV-1 Ψ: packaging signal of human immunodeficiency virus type 1
   9865..10228   +  CDS            HIV-1 gag (fragment): gag protein from human immunodeficiency virus 1; gag
  10374..10607   +  misc_feature   RRE: The Rev response element (RRE) of HIV-1 allows for Rev-dependent mRNA export from the nucleus to the cytoplasm.
