[The description below was written by a language model from this plasmid's Addgene catalogue record and pLannotate feature annotations shown in this document.]
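Description:
p663-UBC-miniTurbo-V5-VRK2_IDG-K is a lentiviral mammalian expression clone built on the pDest663 Gateway destination backbone by multisite Gateway recombination, about 11 kb in its sequenced form. It is maintained in E. coli through a ColE1/pUC-type origin and ampicillin resistance (the record nonetheless lists it as low copy), and the backbone also carries an f1 origin, an SV40 origin and leftover lac/T7/T3 cloning-vector elements. The viral portion has the layout typical of a third-generation transfer vector: an RSV promoter drives a truncated HIV-1 5' LTR, followed by the Ψ packaging signal with a gag fragment, the RRE for Rev-dependent export of the genomic RNA, and the cPPT/CTS. A second truncated LTR followed by an SV40 polyadenylation signal closes the provirus.

Between these elements, the human ubiquitin C promoter, flanked by attB4 and attB5 sites, drives an open reading frame in which miniTurbo, an engineered N-terminally truncated E. coli biotin ligase, is joined across an attB1 site to human VRK2, which ends at attB2. The catalogue entry describes a V5 epitope between miniTurbo and the kinase; the annotation does not call it as a separate feature, though there is an unannotated gap in the expected position. A WPRE downstream enhances transcript expression, and a separate mouse PGK promoter–puromycin N-acetyltransferase cassette allows selection of transduced cells. The plasmid was made within a programme on understudied kinases. It is intended for stable expression of the miniTurbo-V5-VRK2 fusion so that proteins near VRK2 are biotinylated and identified by proximity-dependent proteomics.
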