Addgene plasmid #158196: p663-UBC-miniTurbo-V5-VRK2_IDG-K
Purpose: Gateway destination clone of VRK2 (human) tagged with N-terminal miniTurbo-V5 for generating protein-proximity networks using proximity-dependent biotinylation proteomics
Depositing lab: Ben Major. Depositing organization: Washington University in Saint Louis.
Backbone
  Vector backbone: pDest663
  Backbone manufacturer: PEL
  Backbone size w/o insert (bp): 9019
  Vector type: Mammalian Expression, Lentiviral ; Gateway Destination
  Selectable markers: Puromycin
Growth in bacteria
  Bacterial resistance: Ampicillin, 100 μg/mL
  Growth temperature: 30°C
  Growth strain: NEB Stable
  Copy number: Low Copy
Gene/Insert
  Gene/Insert name: miniTurbo-V5-VRK2 (alt name: VRK2)
  Species: H. sapiens (human)
  Entrez Gene: VRK2
  Promoter: Ubiquitin
  Tag / fusion protein: miniTurbo-V5 (N terminal on insert)
  Cloning method: Gateway Cloning
  Sequencing primers: 5′ CGCAAATGGGCGGTAGGCGTG; 3′ CAATCTTAGCGCAGAAGTCATG
Terms and licenses: Academic/Nonprofit Terms; Industry Terms: Not Available to Industry
Depositor comments: These plasmids were generated as part of the Illuminating the Druggable Genome (IDG) program sponsored by the NIH Common Fund. The goal of this program is to identify, gather, and distribute information and resources for proteins that currently are not well-studied yet belong to commonly drug-targeted protein families: protein kinases, non-olfactory G-protein coupled receptors (GPCRs), and ion channels. The IDG program is designed to develop fundamental research tools for understudied proteins, elucidate their function, and disseminate the IDG-related resources and data to the greater scientific community. These lentiviral gateway destination plasmids were generated, as part of the Kinase-Data and Resource Generating Center (DRGC), using the single fragment or multisite gateway cloning technology. They were used for generating proteomics-based protein-interaction and protein-proximity networks that can be accessed through the kinase-DRGC website https://darkkinome.org/. Each plasmid has either an N- or C-terminal fusion protein (Flag/ V5/V5-miniTurbo/V5-TurboID/miniTurbo-V5/TurboID-V5) tagged understudied kinase driven under either a CMV or Ubiquitin (UBC) promoter. All inserts in the pENTR plasmids used to generate the deposited destination plasmids were end-sequenced and insert size validated prior to multi-site gateway cloning. The combined insert size of the single fragment or three fragment destination plasmids were confirmed by restriction digestion (BsrGI, and EcoRV for pDest667; BsrGI, EcoRV, and BstZ17I for pDest663; and BsrGI for pHAGE) and all plasmids were partially sequenced to ensure in-frame ORFs and fusion tags.
How to cite: p663-UBC-miniTurbo-V5-VRK2_IDG-K was a gift from Ben Major (Addgene plasmid # 158196 ; http://n2t.net/addgene:158196 ; RRID:Addgene_158196)
